>Addgene plasmid #53820 | BACH1_pCSdest | addgene partial sequence | sequence record 94738 | CMV-F 5'-CGCAAATGGGCGGTAGGCGTG-3'
GCATGCTCGTTTAGGGAACCGCCATTCTGCCTGGGGACGTCGGAGCAAGCTTGATTTAGGTGACACTATA
GAATACAAGCTACTTGTTCTTTTTGCAGGATCCCATCGATTCGAATTCAAGGATCACAAGTTTGTACAAA
AAAGCAGGCTCCGCGGCCGCCCCCTTCACCATGTCTCTGAGTGAGAACTCGGTTTTTGCCTATGAATCTT
CTGTGCATAGCACCAATGTTTTACTCAGCCTTAATGACCAGCGGAAGAAAGATGTGCTGTGCGATGTCAC
CATCTTTGTGGAGGGACAGCGGTTCCGCGCTCACCGGTCCGTGCTGGCGGCATGCAGCAGTTACTTCCAC
TCAAGAATCGTAGGCCAGGCTGATGGAGAGCTGAACATTACTCTTCCAGAAGAGGTGACAGTTAAAGGAT
TTGAACCTTTAATTCAGTTTGCCTACACTGCTAAACTGATTTTAAGTAAAGAGAATGTGGATGAAGTGTG
CAAATGTGTGGAGTTTTTAAGTGTACATAATATTGAGGAATCCTGCTTTCAGTTTCTGAAATTTAAGTTT
TTGGACTCCACTGCAGACCAGCAAGAATGCCCAAGAAAAAAATGCTTTTCATCACACTGTCAGAAAACAG
ACCTTAAACTTTCACTTTTGGACCAGAGGGATCTAGAAACTGATGAAGTGGAGGAATTTCTGGAAAATAA
AAATGTTCAGACTCCTCAGTGTAAACTCCGCAGGTATCAAGGAAATGCAAAAGCCTCACCTCCTCTACAA
GACAGTGCCAGTCAGACATATGAGTCCATGTGCTTAGAGAAGGATGCTGCTCTGG
