>Addgene plasmid #53820 | BACH1_pCSdest | addgene partial sequence | sequence record 94976 | EBV-rev 5'-GTGGTTTGTCCAAACTCATC-3'
TACGACTCACTATAGTTCTAGAGGCTCGAGAGGATCACCACTTTGTACAAGAAAGCTGGGTCGGCGCGCC
CACCCTTTGCAAGTTTACTCATCAGTAGTACATTTATCAGTCATCTGCTGACAGAAATCTGAGATCCCAC
CACTCTGACGACACTGTTCCGCAGGCCCAGCTTGCTCAGAGGTGGCTGTGGACATCTGCTGGGACTCCTG
CCCTCGCGCGTAGCCAGGCTCACTGTTTCCTCTGGCACAGGGAGGCAGCACTGCTGGAGGCCGGTCAGAT
AAACTGAAAATTGATGGTAACGCCAGTTCACCATCAGGAGTACTTTTATCTTTTTCAGAAATTAAAAATG
AAAGTGGGCAATCTGCAGCTGAGTACTTGGCGAGTATCTGTATTTGTTCTTGACTCAGAGCTGCTTCTTT
ACAAACTTTCTGGCAAAGTCCAGTTAGGTTCTGCTTTGTCTCACCCAGAGTTGACAAAATGTGATCTCTT
TCCTTCAACAAGCTCTCCTTTTCACTTTGCAGCTTCTCAATTTCTGATTCAAGATTCTGTATACAGTCAA
GTTTTCTCTTGCGACAGCGCTGTGCAGCAATTCTGTTTTTACTTCTTCTTCGAATATCATGGATACAATC
CAGCTGTTCTGGAGTAAGCTTGTGCATTTTCAACAAGGACTGAAAATCATTTCGAGACAGTGAAATTATC
CGTTGTGCATTGAATGGCAGTTTTACCTCACATTCTTGTTCTCTGGCTGAACAGGATTCACTGTCTCCTT
CGGTGTCCGTCTC
