[The description below was written by a language model from this plasmid's Addgene catalogue record.]
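Description:
BACH1_pCSdest is an expression plasmid carrying a human BACH1 insert in the pCSDest backbone, a Gateway destination vector of the pCS2 family. The backbone is listed at about 4.1 kb and the insert at roughly 5.5 kb. That size, together with a depositor comment that appears to be a cDNA clone accession, suggests a full cDNA clone rather than a trimmed open reading frame, although the record does not say so explicitly. The insert was introduced by Gateway recombination, so it should be flanked by the recombination scars left by that reaction. The plasmid is maintained in E. coli at high copy under ampicillin selection. The replication origin is not specified, and no feature table is provided to confirm individual elements.

Two promoters are recorded upstream of the insert, CMV and SP6, and they serve different purposes. The CMV promoter drives constitutive RNA polymerase II transcription after transfection into mammalian cells or injection of DNA into embryos. The SP6 phage promoter allows in vitro synthesis of sense mRNA from the same template for microinjection. No epitope tag, fluorescent reporter or eukaryotic selection marker is listed.

BACH1 encodes a BTB-domain and basic leucine zipper transcription factor and lies on human chromosome 21. The associated publication surveyed the effects of expressing chromosome 21 genes on early zebrafish development. This construct therefore appears to be one member of a clone set built for systematic overexpression of those genes in embryos, work relevant to gene-dosage effects in trisomy 21. It is also suitable for general BACH1 overexpression in mammalian cells.
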