Addgene plasmid #53820: BACH1_pCSdest
Depositing lab: Roger Reeves. Depositing organization: Johns Hopkins University and School of Medicine. Publication: Survey of Human Chromosome 21 Gene Expression Effects on Early Development in Danio rerio. Edie S, Zaghloul NA, Leitch CC, Klinedinst DK, Lebron J, Thole JF, McCallion AS, Katsanis N, Reeves RH. G3 (Bethesda). 2018 Jul 2;8(7):2215-2223. doi: 10.1534/g3.118.200144. PubMed 29760202.
Backbone
  Vector backbone: pCSDest
  Backbone manufacturer: Lawson Lab (Addgene Plasmid 22423)
  Backbone size w/o insert (bp): 4095
  Vector type: Mammalian Expression
Growth in bacteria
  Bacterial resistance: Ampicillin, 100 μg/mL
  Growth temperature: 37°C
  Growth strain: DH10B
  Copy number: High Copy
Gene/Insert
  Gene/Insert name: BACH1
  Species: H. sapiens (human)
  Insert size (bp): 5470
  Entrez Gene: BACH1 (a.k.a. BACH-1, BTBD24)
  Promoter: SP6 and CMV
  Cloning method: Gateway Cloning
  Sequencing primers: 5′ CMV-F; 3′ EBV-Rev
Terms and licenses: Academic/Nonprofit Terms; Industry Terms
Depositor comments: BC063307
How to cite: BACH1_pCSdest was a gift from Roger Reeves (Addgene plasmid # 53820 ; http://n2t.net/addgene:53820 ; RRID:Addgene_53820)
